>Addgene plasmid #118373 | 2HA-pDEST-N | addgene full sequence | sequence record 233684 | Addgene NGS Result
CATTAGATGCATGTCGTTACATAACTTACGGTAAATGGCCCGCCTGGCTGACCGCCCAACGACCCCCGCC
CATTGACGTCAATAATGACGTATGTTCCCATAGTAACGCCAATAGGGACTTTCCATTGACGTCAATGGGT
GGAGTATTTACGGTAAACTGCCCACTTGGCAGTACATCAAGTGTATCATATGCCAAGTACGCCCCCTATT
GACGTCAATGACGGTAAATGGCCCGCCTGGCATTATGCCCAGTACATGACCTTATGGGACTTTCCTACTT
GGCAGTACATCTACGTATTAGTCATCGCTATTACCATGGTGATGCGGTTTTGGCAGTACATCAATGGGCG
TGGATAGCGGTTTGACTCACGGGGATTTCCAAGTCTCCACCCCATTGACGTCAATGGGAGTTTGTTTTGG
CACCAAAATCAACGGGACTTTCCAAAATGTCGTAACAACTCCGCCCCATTGACGCAAATGGGCGGTAGGC
GTGTACGGTGGGAGGTCTATATAAGCAGAGCTGGTTTAGTGAACCGTCAGATCCGCTAGCGCTACCGGTC
GCCACCATGGTGTACCCTTACGATGTGCCCGATTACGCCTACCCTTACGATGTGCCCGATTACGCCAGAT
CTCGAGCTTCTAGATCAACAAGTTTGTACAAAAAAGCTGAACGAGAAACGTAAAATGATATAAATATCAA
TATATTAAATTAGATTTTGCATAAAAAACAGACTACATAATACTGTAAAACACAACATATCCAGTCACTA
TGGCGGCCGCATTAGGCACCCCAGGCTTTACACTTTATGCTTCCGGCTCGTATAATGTGTGGATTTTGAG
TTAGGATCCGTCGAGATTTTCAGGAGCTAAGGAAGCTAAAATGGAGAAAAAAATCACTGGATATACCACC
GTTGATATATCCCAATGGCATCGTAAAGAACATTTTGAGGCATTTCAGTCAGTTGCTCAATGTACCTATA
ACCAGACCGTTCAGCTGGATATTACGGCCTTTTTAAAGACCGTAAAGAAAAATAAGCACAAGTTTTATCC
GGCCTTTATTCACATTCTTGCCCGCCTGATGAATGCTCATCCGGAATTCCGTATGGCAATGAAAGACGGT
GAGCTGGTGATATGGGATAGTGTTCACCCTTGTTACACCGTTTTCCATGAGCAAACTGAAACGTTTTCAT
CGCTCTGGAGTGAATACCACGACGATTTCCGGCAGTTTCTACACATATATTCGCAAGATGTGGCGTGTTA
CGGTGAAAACCTGGCCTATTTCCCTAAAGGGTTTATTGAGAATATGTTTTTCGTCTCAGCCAATCCCTGG
GTGAGTTTCACCAGTTTTGATTTAAACGTGGCCAATATGGACAACTTCTTCGCCCCCGTTTTCACCATGG
GCAAATATTATACGCAAGGCGACAAGGTGCTGATGCCGCTGGCGATTCAGGTTCATCATGCCGTTTGTGA
TGGCTTCCATGTCGGCAGAATGCTTAATGAATTACAACAGTACTGCGATGAGTGGCAGGGCGGGGCGTAA
AGATCTGGATCCGGCTTACTAAAAGCCAGATAACAGTATGCGTATTTGCGCGCTGATTTTTGCGGTATAA
GAATATATACTGATATGTATACCCGAAGTATGTCAAAAAGAGGTATGCTATGAAGCAGCGTATTACAGTG
ACAGTTGACAGCGACAGCTATCAGTTGCTCAAGGCATATATGATGTCAATATCTCCGGTCTGGTAAGCAC
AACCATGCAGAATGAAGCCCGTCGTCTGCGTGCCGAACGCTGGAAAGCGGAAAATCAGGAAGGGATGGCT
GAGGTCGCCCGGTTTATTGAAATGAACGGCTCTTTTGCTGACGAGAACAGGGGCTGGTGAAATGCAGTTT
AAGGTTTACACCTATAAAAGAGAGAGCCGTTATCGTCTGTTTGTGGATGTACAGAGTGATATTATTGACA
CGCCCGGGCGACGGATGGTGATCCCCCTGGCCAGTGCACGTCTGCTGTCAGATAAAGTCTCCCGTGAACT
TTACCCGGTGGTGCATATCGGGGATGAAAGCTGGCGCATGATGACCACCGATATGGCCAGTGTGCCGGTC
TCCGTTATCGGGGAAGAAGTGGCTGATCTCAGCCACCGCGAAAATGACATCAAAAACGCCATTAACCTGA
TGTTCTGGGGAATATAAATGTCAGGCTCCCTTATACACAGCCAGTCTGCAGGTCGACCATAGTGACTGGA
TATGTTGTGTTTTACAGTATTATGTAGTCTGTTTTTTATGCAAAATCTAATTTAATATATTGATATTTAT
ATCATTTTACGTTTCTCGTTCAGCTTTCTTGTACAAAGTGGTTGATCGCGTGCATGCGACGTCATAGCTC
TCTCCCTATAGTGAGTCGTATTATAAGCTAGGCACTGGCCGTCGTTGATATCGGTCGACCATAGTGACTG
GATATGTTGTGTTTTACAGTATTATGTAGTCTGTTTTTTATGCAAAATCTAATTTAATATATTGATATTT
ATATCATTTTACGTTTCTCGTTCAGCTTTCTTGTACAAAGTGGTTGATCGCGTGCATGCGACGTCATAGC
TCTCTCCCTATAGTGAGTCGTATTATAAGCTAGGCACTGGCCGTCGTTGATGGGATCCACCGGATCTAGA
TAACTGATCATAATCAGCCATACCACATTTGTAGAGGTTTTACTTGCTTTAAAAAACCTCCCACACCTCC
CCCTGAACCTGAAACATAAAATGAATGCAATTGTTGTTGTTAACTTGTTTATTGCAGCTTATAATGGTTA
CAAATAAAGCAATAGCATCACAAATTTCACAAATAAAGCATTTTTTTCACTGCATTCTAGTTGTGGTTTG
TCCAAACTCATCAATGTATCTTATCATGTCTGGATCGATCCTGCATTAATGAATCGGCCAACGCGCGGGG
AGAGGCGGTTTGCGTATTGGCTGGCGTAATAGCGAAGAGGCCCGCACCGATCGCCCTTCCCAACAGTTGC
GCAGCCTGAATGGCGAATGGG
[124 nt withheld, positions 3032-3155]
C
[91 nt withheld, positions 3157-3247]
A
[49 nt withheld, positions 3249-3297]
CCTTTGACGTTGGAGTCCACGTTCTTT
[37 nt withheld, positions 3325-3361]
ACCCTATCTCGGTCTATTCTTTTGATTTATAAGGGATTTTGCCGATTTCGGCCTATTGGTTAAAAAATGA
GCTGATTTAACAAAAATTTAACGCGAATTTTAACAAAATATTAACGCTTACAATTTCCTGATGCGGTATT
TTCTCCTTACGCATCTGTGCGGTATTTCACACCGCATACGCGGATCTGCGCAGCACCATGGCCTGAAATA
ACCTCTGAAAGAGGAACTTGGTTAGGTACCTTCTGAGGCGGAAAGAACCAGCTGTGGAATGTGTGTCAGT
TAGGGTGTGGAAAGTCCCCAGGCTCCCCAGCAGGCAGAAGTATGCAAAGCATGCATCTCAATTAGTCAGC
AACCAGGTGTGGAAAGTCCCCAGGCTCCCCAGCAGGCAGAAGTATGCAAAGCATGCATCTCAATTAGTCA
GCAACCATAGTCCCGCCCCTAACTCCGCCCATCCCGCCCCTAACTCCGCCCAGTTCCGCCCATTCTCCGC
CCCATGGCTGACTAATTTTTTTTATTTATGCAGAGGCCGAGGCCGCCTCGGCCTCTGAGCTATTCCAGAA
GTAGTGAGGAGGCTTTTTTGGAGGCCTAGGCTTTTGCAAAAAGCTTGATTCTTCTGACACAACAGTCTCG
AACTTAAGGCTAGAGCCACCATGATTGAACAAGATGGATTGCACGCAGGTTCTCCGGCCGCTTGGGTGGA
GAGGCTATTCGGCTATGACTGGGCACAACAGACAATCGGCTGCTCTGATGCCGCCGTGTTCCGGCTGTCA
GCGCAGGGGCGCCCGGTTCTTTTTGTCAAGACCGACCTGTCCGGTGCCCTGAATGAACTGCAGGACGAGG
CAGCGCGGCTATCGTGGCTGGCCACGACGGGCGTTCCTTGCGCAGCTGTGCTCGACGTTGTCACTGAAGC
GGGAAGGGACTGGCTGCTATTGGGCGAAGTGCCGGGGCAGGATCTCCTGTCATCTCACCTTGCTCCTGCC
GAGAAAGTATCCATCATGGCTGATGCAATGCGGCGGCTGCATACGCTTGATCCGGCTACCTGCCCATTCG
ACCACCAAGCGAAACATCGCATCGAGCGAGCACGTACTCGGATGGAAGCCGGTCTTGTCGATCAGGATGA
TCTGGACGAAGAGCATCAGGGGCTCGCGCCAGCCGAACTGTTCGCCAGGCTCAAGGCGCGCATGCCCGAC
GGCGAGGATCTCGTCGTGACCCATGGCGATGCCTGCTTGCCGAATATCATGGTGGAAAATGGCCGCTTTT
CTGGATTCATCGACTGTGGCCGGCTGGGTGTGGCGGACCGCTATCAGGACATAGCGTTGGCTACCCGTGA
TATTGCTGAAGAGCTTGGCGGCGAATGGGCTGACCGCTTCCTCGTGCTTTACGGTATCGCCGCTCCCGAT
TCGCAGCGCATCGCCTTCTATCGCCTTCTTGACGAGTTCTTCTGAGCGGGACTCTGGGGTTCGAAATGAC
CGACCAAGCGACGCCCAACCTGCCATCACGATGGCCGCAATAAAATATCTTTATTTTCATTACATCTGTG
TGTTGGTTTTTTGTGTGAATCGATAGCGATAAGGATCCGCGTATGGTGCACTCTCAGTACAATCTGCTCT
GATGCCGCATAGTTAAGCCAGCCCCGACACCCGCCAACACCCGCTGACGCGCCCTGACGGGCTTGTCTGC
TCCCGGCATCCGCTTACAGACAAGCTGTGACCGTCTCCGGGAGCTGCATGTGTCAGAGGTTTTCACCGTC
ATCACCGAAACGCGCGAGACGAAAGGGCCTCGTGATACGCCTATTTTTATAGGTTAATGTCATGATAATA
ATGGTTTCTTAGACGTCAGGTGGCACTTTTCGGGGAAATGTGCGCGGAACCCCTATTTGTTTATTTTTCT
AAATACATTCAAATATGTATCCGCTCATGAGACAATAACCCTGATAAATGCTTCAATAATATTGAAAAAG
GAAGAGTATGAGTATTCAACATTTCCGTGTCGCCCTTATTCCCTTTTTTGCGGCATTTTGCCTTCCTGTT
TTTGCTCACCCAGAAACGCTGGTGAAAGTAAAAGATGCTGAAGATCAGTTGGGTGCACGAGTGGGTTACA
TCGAACTGGATCTCAACAGCGGTAAGATCCTTGAGAGTTTTCGCCCCGAAGAACGTTTTCCAATGATGAG
CACTTTTAAAGTTCTGCTATGTGGCGCGGTATTATCCCGTATTGACGCCGGGCAAGAGCAACTCGGTCGC
CGCATACACTATTCTCAGAATGACTTGGTTGAGTACTCACCAGTCACAGAAAAGCATCTTACGGATGGCA
TGACAGTAAGAGAATTATGCAGTGCTGCCATAACCATGAGTGATAACACTGCGGCCAACTTACTTCTGAC
AACGATCGGAGGACCGAAGGAGCTAACCGCTTTTTTGCACAACATGGGGGATCATGTAACTCGCCTTGAT
CGTTGGGAACCGGAGCTGAATGAAGCCATACCAAACGACGAGCGTGACACCACGATGCCTGTAGCAATGG
CAACAACGTTGCGCAAACTATTAACTGGCGAACTACTTACTCTAGCTTCCCGGCAACAATTAATAGACTG
GATGGAGGCGGATAAAGTTGCAGGACCACTTCTGCGCTCGGCCCTTCCGGCTGGCTGGTTTATTGCTGAT
AAATCTGGAGCCGGTGAGCGTGGGTCTCGCGGTATCATTGCAGCACTGGGGCCAGATGGTAAGCCCTCCC
GTATCGTAGTTATCTACACGACGGGGAGTCAGGCAACTATGGATGAACGAAATAGACAGATCGCTGAGAT
AGGTGCCTCACTGATTAAGCATTGGTAACTGTCAGACCAAGTTTACTCATATATACTTTAGATTGATTTA
AAACTTCATTTTTAATTTAAAAGGATCTAGGTGAAGATCCTTTTTGATAATCTCATGACCAAAATCCCTT
AACGTGAGTTTTCGTTCCACTGAGCGTCAGACCCCGTAGAAAAGATCAAAGGATCTTCTTGAGATCCTTT
TTTTCTGCGCGTAATCTGCTGCTTGCAAACAAAAAAACCACCGCTACCAGCGGTGGTTTGTTTGCCGGAT
CAAGAGCTACCAACTCTTTTTCCGAAGGTAACTGGCTTCAGCAGAGCGCAGATACCAAATACTGTTCTTC
TAGTGTAGCCGTAGTTAGGCCACCACTTCAAGAACTCTGTAGCACCGCCTACATACCTCGCTCTGCTAAT
CCTGTTACCAGTGGCTGCTGCCAGTGGCGATAAGTCGTGTCTTACCGGGTTGGACTCAAGACGATAGTTA
CCGGATAAGGCGCAGCGGTCGGGCTGAACGGGGGGTTCGTGCACACAGCCCAGCTTGGAGCGAACGACCT
ACACCGAACTGAGATACCTACAGCGTGAGCTATGAGAAAGCGCCACGCTTCCCGAAGGGAGAAAGGCGGA
CAGGTATCCGGTAAGCGGCAGGGTCGGAACAGGAGAGCGCACGAGGGAGCTTCCAGGGGGAAACGCCTGG
TATCTTTATAGTCCTGTCGGGTTTCGCCACCTCTGACTTGAGCGTCGATTTTTGTGATGCTCGTCAGGGG
GGCGGAGCCTATGGAAAAACGCCAGCAACGCGGCCTTTTTACGGTTCCTGGCCTTTTGCTGGCCTTTTGC
TCACATGTTCTTTCCTGCGTTATCCCCTGATTCTGTGGATAACCGTATTACCGCCTTTGAGTGAGCTGAT
ACCGCTCGCCGCAGCCGAACGACCGAGCGCAGCGAGTCAGTGAGCGAGGAAGCGGAAGAGCGCCCAATAC
GCAAACCGCCTCTCCCCGCGCGTTGGCCGATTCATTAATGCAGAGCTTGCAATTCGCGCTTTTTCAATAT
TATTGAAGCATTTATCAGGGTTATTGTCTCATGAGCGGATACATATTTGAATGTATTTAGAAAAATAAAC
AAATAGGGGTTCCGCGCACATTTCCCCGAAAAGTGCCACCTGACGTCTAAGAAACCATTATTATCATGAC
ATTAACCTATAAAAATAGGCGTATTACGAGGCCCTTTCACG
Features (pLannotate 1.2.2; 28 found; start..end, strand, type, name):
     15..318     +  enhancer       CMV enhancer: human cytomegalovirus immediate early enhancer
    319..522     +  promoter       CMV promoter: human cytomegalovirus (CMV) immediate early promoter
    648..772     +  protein_bind   attR1: mutant version of attR; recombination site for the Gateway® LR reaction LR Clonase™
    797..827     +  promoter       lac UV5 promoter: E. coli lac promoter with an "up" mutation
    851..880     +  promoter       cat promoter (fragment): promoter of the E. coli cat gene encoding chloramphenicol acetyltransferase
    881..1540    +  CDS            CmR: chloramphenicol acetyltransferase; cat; confers resistance to chloramphenicol
   1719..1877    +  CDS            ccdA (fragment): CCDA_ECO57 - Also known as H, letA. Experimental evidence at protein level: Swiss-Prot protein existence level 1. Antitoxin component of a type II toxin-antitoxin (TA) system which inhibits the post-segregational killing (PSK) of plasmid-free cells, also referred to as a plasmid addiction system. Binds to and blocks the activity of CcdB; will also remove bound CcdB protein from the CcdB-GyrA complex by forming a CcdA-CcdB complex, a process termed rejuvenation. Functions as a transcriptional corepressor for the ccdAB operon, repression also requires CcdB (By similarity). From Escherichia coli
   1882..2184    +  CDS            ccdB: CCDB_ECOLI - Also known as G, letB, letD. Experimental evidence at protein level: Swiss-Prot protein existence level 1. Toxic component of a type II toxin-antitoxin (TA) system, functioning in plasmid maintainence. Responsible for the post- segregational killing (PSK) of plasmid-free cells, also referred to as a plasmid addiction system. Half-life of over 2 hours. Cell killing by CcdB is accompanied by filamentation, defects in chromosome and plasmid segregation, defects in cell division, formation of anucleate cells, decreased DNA synthesis and plasmid loss. Interferes with the activity of DN
   2228..2352    -  protein_bind   attR2: mutant version of attR; recombination site for the Gateway® LR reaction LR Clonase™
   2385..2403    -  promoter       T7 promoter: promoter for bacteriophage T7 RNA polymerase
   2440..2564    -  protein_bind   attR2: mutant version of attR; recombination site for the Gateway® LR reaction LR Clonase™
   2597..2615    -  promoter       T7 promoter: promoter for bacteriophage T7 RNA polymerase
   2665..2749    +  CDS            large T antigen (fragment): large T antigen from SV40 (simian virus 40)
   2772..2906    +  polyA_signal   SV40 poly(A) signal: SV40 polyadenylation signal
   2911..2960    -  CDS            lacI (fragment): lac repressor; lacI; The lac repressor binds to the lac operator to inhibit transcription in E. coli. This inhibition can be relieved by adding lactose or isopropyl-β-D-thiogalactopyranoside (IPTG).
   2960..3027    +  CDS            lacZα (fragment): LacZα fragment of β-galactosidase; lacZ fragment
   3032..3460    +  rep_origin     f1 ori (sequence partly withheld): f1 bacteriophage origin of replication; arrow indicates direction of (+) strand synthesis
   3488..3539    -  misc_feature   bom (fragment): basis of mobility region from pBR322
   3604..3961    +  promoter       SV40 promoter: SV40 enhancer and early promoter
   4012..4803    +  CDS            neo: KKA2_KLEPN - Also known as kan, nptII. Experimental evidence at protein level: Swiss-Prot protein existence level 1. Resistance to kanamycin, neomycin, paromomycin, ribostamycin, butirosin and gentamicin B. From Klebsiella pneumoniae.
   4870..4918    +  polyA_signal   poly(A) signal: synthetic polyadenylation signal
   4938..4992    -  misc_feature   bom (fragment): basis of mobility region from pBR322
   5094..5129    -  CDS            rop (fragment): Rop protein, which maintains plasmids at low copy number; rop
   5224..5328    +  promoter       AmpR promoter: bla
   5329..6189    +  CDS            AmpR: β-lactamase; bla; confers resistance to ampicillin, carbenicillin, and related antibiotics
   6360..6948    +  rep_origin     ori: high-copy-number ColE1/pMB1/pBR322/pUC origin of replication
   7131..7184    +  CDS            lacI (fragment): lac repressor; lacI; The lac repressor binds to the lac operator to inhibit transcription in E. coli. This inhibition can be relieved by adding lactose or isopropyl-β-D-thiogalactopyranoside (IPTG).
   7200..7297    -  promoter       AmpR promoter: bla
