[The description below was written by a language model from this plasmid's Addgene catalogue record and pLannotate feature annotations shown in this document.]
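Description:
2HA-pDEST-N is an empty Gateway destination vector for mammalian expression, built on the pDEST27 backbone and designed to fuse a tandem HA epitope (2HA) to the N-terminus of any protein of interest. Transcription is driven by the human cytomegalovirus immediate early enhancer and promoter, and transcripts are terminated by an SV40 polyadenylation signal. The 2HA tag is recorded in the catalogue fields but was not picked up as a separate feature in the annotation. It presumably sits in the unannotated stretch between the CMV promoter and attR1, so that an entry-clone ORF recombined in frame acquires the tag.

Between the promoter and the poly(A) signal lies the standard Gateway cassette: attR1 and attR2 sites flanking a chloramphenicol acetyltransferase gene and the ccdB toxin gene, with a ccdA fragment. In an LR Clonase reaction this cassette is replaced by the insert from an attL entry clone. Loss of ccdB then provides counterselection against unrecombined vector in ordinary E. coli strains, which is why the empty plasmid has to be maintained in a ccdB-tolerant strain under chloramphenicol and ampicillin. The annotation detects a second attR2 and T7 promoter immediately downstream of the first pair, an apparent duplication in the sequenced plasmid that the record does not explain.

The backbone carries a high-copy ColE1/pUC-type origin, an f1 origin, and AmpR for bacterial selection. An SV40 promoter-driven neo gene with a synthetic poly(A) signal allows G418 selection of stably transfected mammalian cells. The associated publication concerns analysis of the nuclear actin interactome, consistent with expressing HA-tagged proteins for detection or interaction studies.
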