Addgene plasmid #118373: 2HA-pDEST-N
Purpose: (Empty Backbone) Gateway compatible mammalian expression vector with N-terminal 2HA to tag proteins of interest.
Depositing lab: Maria Vartiainen. Depositing organization: University of Helsinki. Publication: Nuclear actin interactome analysis links actin to KAT14 histone acetyl transferase and mRNA splicing. Viita T, Kyheroinen S, Prajapati B, Virtanen J, Frilander MJ, Varjosalo M, Vartiainen MK. J Cell Sci. 2019 Apr 17;132(8). pii: jcs.226852. doi: 10.1242/jcs.226852. PubMed 30890647.
Backbone
  Vector backbone: pDEST27
  Backbone manufacturer: Thermo Fisher Scientific
  Vector type: Mammalian Expression ; Destination
  Tag / fusion protein: 2HA (N terminal on backbone)
Growth in bacteria
  Bacterial resistance: Chloramphenicol and Ampicillin, 25 & 100 μg/mL
  Growth temperature: 37°C
  Growth strain: ccdB Survival
  Copy number: High Copy
Gene/Insert
  Gene/Insert name: None
  Tag / fusion protein: 2HA (N terminal on backbone)
Terms and licenses: Academic/Nonprofit Terms; Industry Terms: Not Available to Industry
Depositor comments: Please visit https://www.biorxiv.org/content/10.1101/445973v1 for BioRxiv preprint
How to cite: 2HA-pDEST-N was a gift from Maria Vartiainen (Addgene plasmid # 118373 ; http://n2t.net/addgene:118373 ; RRID:Addgene_118373)
